Addgene plasmid #90998: pMOD_A0101
Purpose: Module A, Promoter: 35S, Gene: AtCas9, Terminator: HSP
Depositing lab: Daniel Voytas. Depositing organization: University of Minnesota. Publication: A multi-purpose toolkit to enable advanced genome engineering in plants. Cermak T, Curtin SJ, Gil-Humanes J, Cegan R, Kono TJY, Konecna E, Belanto JJ, Starker CG, Mathre JW, Greenstein RL, Voytas DF. Plant Cell. 2017 May 18. pii: tpc.00922.2016. doi: 10.1105/tpc.16.00922. PubMed 28522548.
Backbone
  Vector backbone: pMOD_A1001
  Vector type: CRISPR
Growth in bacteria
  Bacterial resistance: Ampicillin, 100 μg/mL
  Growth temperature: 37°C
  Growth strain: DH5alpha
  Copy number: High Copy
Gene/Insert
  Gene/Insert name: AtCas9
  Species: Synthetic
  Promoter: 35S
  Cloning method: Gibson Cloning
  Sequencing primers: 5′ unknown
Terms and licenses: Academic/Nonprofit Terms; Industry Terms: Not Available to Industry
How to cite: pMOD_A0101 was a gift from Daniel Voytas (Addgene plasmid # 90998 ; http://n2t.net/addgene:90998 ; RRID:Addgene_90998)
