[The description below was written by a language model from this plasmid's Addgene catalogue record and pLannotate feature annotations shown in this document.]
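Description:
pMOD_A0101 is a "Module A" plasmid from a modular plant genome-engineering toolkit. It is built on the pMOD_A1001 backbone and catalogued as a CRISPR vector. It is a 7.3 kb high-copy plasmid maintained in E. coli through a ColE1/pUC-type origin of replication and selected with ampicillin through a β-lactamase gene driven by its native bla promoter. The feature table shows no plant selectable marker, T-DNA borders or plant replication elements. This fits its role as an intermediate module rather than a finished plant transformation vector, although the record does not describe how it is assembled with other modules.

The payload is a single plant expression cassette. The cauliflower mosaic virus 35S promoter, a strong constitutive promoter widely used in plants, drives AtCas9, and transcription is terminated by the terminator of the Arabidopsis thaliana heat shock protein 18.2 gene, which is known for efficient termination and good transgene expression. The insert is listed as synthetic, and the annotation matches its roughly 4.1 kb coding sequence to the Streptococcus pyogenes Cas9 nuclease. The "At" prefix suggests codon optimisation for Arabidopsis, but the record does not say so explicitly. No nuclear localisation signals or epitope tags were annotated, and no guide RNA cassette is present. Guide RNAs would therefore have to come from a separate component. The insert was introduced by Gibson cloning.

The plasmid serves as the nuclease-supplying unit of the toolkit, providing constitutive Cas9 expression for targeted mutagenesis and related genome-editing applications in plants.
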