Features (pLannotate 1.2.2; 6 found; start..end, strand, type, name):
     80..668     +  rep_origin     ori: high-copy-number ColE1/pMB1/pBR322/pUC origin of replication
   1366..1707    +  promoter       CaMV 35S promoter: strong constitutive promoter from cauliflower mosaic virus
   1745..5848    +  CDS            cas9: CAS9_STRP1 - Also known as csn1 From Streptococcus pyogenes serotype M1.
   5894..6142    +  terminator     HSP terminator: efficient transcription terminator from the Arabidopsis thaliana heat shock protein 18.2 gene (Nagaya et al., 2010)
   6223..6323    +  promoter       AmpR promoter: bla
   6324..7184    +  CDS            AmpR: β-lactamase; bla; confers resistance to ampicillin, carbenicillin, and related antibiotics
>Addgene plasmid #90998 | pMOD_A0101 | addgene full sequence | sequence record 181754 | Addgene NGS Result
GCCTTGACGGCAAAATCCCTTAACGTGAGTTTTCGTTCCACTGAGCGTCAGACCCCGTAGAAAAGATCAA
AGGATCTTCTTGAGATCCTTTTTTTCTGCGCGTAATCTGCTGCTTGCAAACAAAAAAACCACCGCTACCA
GCGGTGGTTTGTTTGCCGGATCAAGAGCTACTAACTCTTTTTCCGAAGGTAACTGGCTTCAGCAGAGCGC
AGATACCAAATACTGTTCTTCTAGTGTAGCCGTAGTTAGGCCACCACTTCAAGAACTCTGTAGCACCGCC
TACATACCTCGCTCTGCTAATCCTGTTACCAGTGGCTGCTGCCAGTGGCGATAAGTCGTGTCTTACCGGG
TTGGACTCAAGACGATAGTTACCGGATAAGGCGCAGCGGTCGGGCTGAACGGGGGGTTCGTGCTCACAGC
CCAGCTTGGAGCGAACGACCTACACCGAACTGAGATACCTACAGCGTGAGCTATGAGAAAGCGCCACGCT
TCCCGAAGGGAGAAAGGCGGACAGGTATCCGGTAAGCGGCAGGGTCGGAACAGGAGAGCGCACGAGGGAG
CTTCCAGGGGGAAACGCCTGGTATCTTTATAGTCCTGTCGGGTTTCGCCACCTCTGACTTGAGCGTCGAT
TTTTGTGATGCTCGTCAGGGGGGCGGAGCCTATGGAAAAACGCCAGCAACGCGGCCTTTTTACGGTTCCT
GGCCTTTTGCTGGCCTTTTGCTCACATGTTCTTTCCTGCGTTATCCCCTGATTCTGTGGATAACCGTATT
ACCGCCTTTGAGTGAGCTGATACCGCTCGCCGCAGCCGAACGACCGAGCGCAGCGAGTCAGTGAGCGAGG
AAGCGGAAGAGCGCCCACCTGCTCATGATCGGCGCGCCAGATTTGCCTTTTCAATTTCAGAAAGAATGCT
AACCCACAGATGGTTAGAGAGGCTTACGCAGCAGGTATCATCAAGACGATCTACCCGAGCAATAATCTCC
AGGAAATCAAATACCTTCCCAAGAAGGTTAAAGATGCAGTCAAAAGATTCAGGACTAACTGCATCAAGAA
CACAGAGAAAGATATATTTCTCAAGATCAGAAGTACTATTCCAGTATGGACGATTCAAGGCTTGCTTCAC
AAACCAAGGCAAGTAATAGAGATTGGAGTCTCTAAAAAGGTAGTTCCCACTGAATCAAAGGCCATGGAGT
CAAAGATTCAAATAGAGGACCTAACAGAACTCGCCGTAAAGACTGGCGAACAGTTCATACAGAGTCTCTT
ACGACTCAATGACAAGAAGAAAATCTTCGTCAACATGGTGGAGCACGACACACTTGTCTACTCCAAAAAT
ATCAAAGATACAGTCTCAGAAGACCAAAGGGCAATTGAGACTTTTCAACAAAGGGTAATATCCGGAAACC
TCCTCGGATTCCATTGCCCAGCTATCTGTCACTTTATTGTGAAGATAGTGGAAAAGGAAGGTGGCTCCTA
CAAATGCCATCATTGCGATAAAGGAAAGGCCATCGTTGAAGATGCCTCTGCCGACAGTGGTCCCAAAGAT
GGACCCCCACCCACGAGGAGCATCGTGGAAAAAGAAGACGTTCCAACCACGTCTTCAAAGCAAGTGGATT
GATGTGATATCTCCACTGACGTAAGGGATGACGCACAATCCCACTATCCTTCGCAAGACCCTTCCTCTAT
ATAAGGAAGTTCATTTCATTTGGAGAGAACACGGGGGACTCCTGCAGGTAGATCGCTCGTCGACATGGAT
AAGAAGTACTCTATCGGACTCGATATCGGAACTAACTCTGTGGGATGGGCTGTGATCACCGATGAGTACA
AGGTGCCATCTAAGAAGTTCAAGGTTCTCGGAAACACCGATAGGCACTCTATCAAGAAAAACCTTATCGG
TGCTCTCCTCTTCGATTCTGGTGAAACTGCTGAGGCTACCAGACTCAAGAGAACCGCTAGAAGAAGGTAC
ACCAGAAGAAAGAACAGGATCTGCTACCTCCAAGAGATCTTCTCTAACGAGATGGCTAAAGTGGATGATT
CATTCTTCCACAGGCTCGAAGAGTCATTCCTCGTGGAAGAAGATAAGAAGCACGAGAGGCACCCTATCTT
CGGAAACATCGTTGATGAGGTGGCATACCACGAGAAGTACCCTACTATCTACCACCTCAGAAAGAAGCTC
GTTGATTCTACTGATAAGGCTGATCTCAGGCTCATCTACCTCGCTCTCGCTCACATGATCAAGTTCAGAG
GACACTTCCTCATCGAGGGTGATCTCAACCCTGATAACTCTGATGTGGATAAGTTGTTCATCCAGCTCGT
GCAGACCTACAACCAGCTTTTCGAAGAGAACCCTATCAACGCTTCAGGTGTGGATGCTAAGGCTATCCTC
TCTGCTAGGCTCTCTAAGTCAAGAAGGCTTGAGAACCTCATTGCTCAGCTCCCTGGTGAGAAGAAGAACG
GACTTTTCGGAAACTTGATCGCTCTCTCTCTCGGACTCACCCCTAACTTCAAGTCTAACTTCGATCTCGC
TGAGGATGCAAAGCTCCAGCTCTCAAAGGATACCTACGATGATGATCTCGATAACCTCCTCGCTCAGATC
GGAGATCAGTACGCTGATTTGTTCCTCGCTGCTAAGAACCTCTCTGATGCTATCCTCCTCAGTGATATCC
TCAGAGTGAACACCGAGATCACCAAGGCTCCACTCTCAGCTTCTATGATCAAGAGATACGATGAGCACCA
CCAGGATCTCACACTTCTCAAGGCTCTTGTTAGACAGCAGCTCCCAGAGAAGTACAAAGAGATTTTCTTC
GATCAGTCTAAGAACGGATACGCTGGTTACATCGATGGTGGTGCATCTCAAGAAGAGTTCTACAAGTTCA
TCAAGCCTATCCTCGAGAAGATGGATGGAACCGAGGAACTCCTCGTGAAGCTCAATAGAGAGGATCTTCT
CAGAAAGCAGAGGACCTTCGATAACGGATCTATCCCTCATCAGATCCACCTCGGAGAGTTGCACGCTATC
CTTAGAAGGCAAGAGGATTTCTACCCATTCCTCAAGGATAACAGGGAAAAGATTGAGAAGATTCTCACCT
TCAGAATCCCTTACTACGTGGGACCTCTCGCTAGAGGAAACTCAAGATTCGCTTGGATGACCAGAAAGTC
TGAGGAAACCATCACCCCTTGGAACTTCGAAGAGGTGGTGGATAAGGGTGCTAGTGCTCAGTCTTTCATC
GAGAGGATGACCAACTTCGATAAGAACCTTCCAAACGAGAAGGTGCTCCCTAAGCACTCTTTGCTCTACG
AGTACTTCACCGTGTACAACGAGTTGACCAAGGTTAAGTACGTGACCGAGGGAATGAGGAAGCCTGCTTT
TTTGTCAGGTGAGCAAAAGAAGGCTATCGTTGATCTCTTGTTCAAGACCAACAGAAAGGTGACCGTGAAG
CAGCTCAAAGAGGATTACTTCAAGAAAATCGAGTGCTTCGATTCAGTTGAGATTTCTGGTGTTGAGGATA
GGTTCAACGCATCTCTCGGAACCTACCACGATCTCCTCAAGATCATTAAGGATAAGGATTTCTTGGATAA
CGAGGAAAACGAGGATATCTTGGAGGATATCGTTCTTACCCTCACCCTCTTTGAAGATAGAGAGATGATT
GAAGAAAGGCTCAAGACCTACGCTCATCTCTTCGATGATAAGGTGATGAAGCAGTTGAAGAGAAGAAGAT
ACACTGGTTGGGGAAGGCTCTCAAGAAAGCTCATTAACGGAATCAGGGATAAGCAGTCTGGAAAGACAAT
CCTTGATTTCCTCAAGTCTGATGGATTCGCTAACAGAAACTTCATGCAGCTCATCCACGATGATTCTCTC
ACCTTTAAAGAGGATATCCAGAAGGCTCAGGTTTCAGGACAGGGTGATAGTCTCCATGAGCATATCGCTA
ACCTCGCTGGATCTCCTGCAATCAAGAAGGGAATCCTCCAGACTGTGAAGGTTGTGGATGAGTTGGTGAA
GGTGATGGGAAGGCATAAGCCTGAGAACATCGTGATCGAAATGGCTAGAGAGAACCAGACCACTCAGAAG
GGACAGAAGAACTCTAGGGAAAGGATGAAGAGGATCGAGGAAGGTATCAAAGAGCTTGGATCTCAGATCC
TCAAAGAGCACCCTGTTGAGAACACTCAGCTCCAGAATGAGAAGCTCTACCTCTACTACCTCCAGAACGG
AAGGGATATGTATGTGGATCAAGAGTTGGATATCAACAGGCTCTCTGATTACGATGTTGATCATATCGTG
CCACAGTCATTCTTGAAGGATGATTCTATCGATAACAAGGTGCTCACCAGGTCTGATAAGAACAGGGGTA
AGAGTGATAACGTGCCAAGTGAAGAGGTTGTGAAGAAAATGAAGAACTATTGGAGGCAGCTCCTCAACGC
TAAGCTCATCACTCAGAGAAAGTTCGATAACTTGACTAAGGCTGAGAGGGGAGGACTCTCTGAATTGGAT
AAGGCAGGATTCATCAAGAGGCAGCTTGTGGAAACCAGGCAGATCACTAAGCACGTTGCACAGATCCTCG
ATTCTAGGATGAACACCAAGTACGATGAGAACGATAAGTTGATCAGGGAAGTGAAGGTTATCACCCTCAA
GTCAAAGCTCGTGTCTGATTTCAGAAAGGATTTCCAATTCTACAAGGTGAGGGAAATCAACAACTACCAC
CACGCTCACGATGCTTACCTTAACGCTGTTGTTGGAACCGCTCTCATCAAGAAGTATCCTAAGCTCGAGT
CAGAGTTCGTGTACGGTGATTACAAGGTGTACGATGTGAGGAAGATGATCGCTAAGTCTGAGCAAGAGAT
CGGAAAGGCTACCGCTAAGTATTTCTTCTACTCTAACATCATGAATTTCTTCAAGACCGAGATTACCCTC
GCTAACGGTGAGATCAGAAAGAGGCCACTCATCGAGACAAACGGTGAAACAGGTGAGATCGTGTGGGATA
AGGGAAGGGATTTCGCTACCGTTAGAAAGGTGCTCTCTATGCCACAGGTGAACATCGTTAAGAAAACCGA
GGTGCAGACCGGTGGATTCTCTAAAGAGTCTATCCTCCCTAAGAGGAACTCTGATAAGCTCATTGCTAGG
AAGAAGGATTGGGACCCTAAGAAATACGGTGGTTTCGATTCTCCTACCGTGGCTTACTCTGTTCTCGTTG
TGGCTAAGGTTGAGAAGGGAAAGAGTAAGAAGCTCAAGTCTGTTAAGGAACTTCTCGGAATCACTATCAT
GGAAAGGTCATCTTTCGAGAAGAACCCAATCGATTTCCTCGAGGCTAAGGGATACAAAGAGGTTAAGAAG
GATCTCATCATCAAGCTCCCAAAGTACTCACTCTTCGAACTCGAGAACGGTAGAAAGAGGATGCTCGCTT
CTGCTGGTGAGCTTCAAAAGGGAAACGAGCTTGCTCTCCCATCTAAGTACGTTAACTTTCTTTACCTCGC
TTCTCACTACGAGAAGTTGAAGGGATCTCCAGAAGATAACGAGCAGAAGCAACTTTTCGTTGAGCAGCAC
AAGCACTACTTGGATGAGATCATCGAGCAGATCTCTGAGTTCTCTAAAAGGGTGATCCTCGCTGATGCAA
ACCTCGATAAGGTGTTGTCTGCTTACAACAAGCACAGAGATAAGCCTATCAGGGAACAGGCAGAGAACAT
CATCCATCTCTTCACCCTTACCAACCTCGGTGCTCCTGCTGCTTTCAAGTACTTCGATACAACCATCGAT
AGGAAGAGATACACCTCTACCAAAGAAGTGCTCGATGCTACCCTCATCCATCAGTCTATCACTGGACTCT
ACGAGACTAGGATCGATCTCTCACAGCTCGGTGGTGATTCAAGGGCTGATCCTAAGAAGAAGAGGAAGGT
TTGACGTCGACGATATGAAGATGAAGATGAAATATTTGGTGTGTCAAATAAAAAGCTTGTGTGCTTAAGT
TTGTGTTTTTTTCTTGGCTTGTTGTGTTATGAATTTGTGGCTTTTTCTAATATTAAATGAATGTAAGATC
ACATTATAATGAATAAACAAATGTTTCTATAATCCATTGTGAATGTTTTGTTGGATCTCTTCTGCAGCAT
ATAACTACTGTATGTGCTATGGTATGGACTATGGAATATGATTAAAGATAAGCCAGAGCTCTGGTGACGG
ACGTGGGCAGGTGTGATGAAAAGCCTTAGGGTCAGGTGGCACTTTTCGGGGAAATGTGCGATGAACCCCT
ATTTGTTTATTTTTCTAAATACATTCAAATATGTATCCGCTAATGAGACAATAACCCTGATAAATGCTTC
AATTATATTGAAAAAGGAAGAGTATGAGTATCCAACATTTCCGTGTCGCCCTTATTCCCTTTTTTGCGGC
CTTCTGCCTTCCTGTTTTTGCTCACCCAGAAACGCTGGTGAAAGTAAAAGATGCTGAAGATCAGTTGGGT
GCCCGAGTGGGTTACATTGAACTGGATCTCAACAGCGGCAAAATCTTAGAGAGTTTTCGCCCCGAAGAAC
GCTTCCCAATGATGAGCACTTTCAAAGTTCTGCTATGTGGCGCGGTGTTATCCCGTATTGATGCTGGGCA
AGAGCAACTCGGTCGCCGCATACACTATTCTCAGAATGACTTGGTTGAGTATTCACCAGTCACAGAAAAG
CATCTTACGGATGGCATGACAGTAAGAGAATTATGTAGTGCTGCCATAACCATGAGTGATAACACTGCGG
CCAACTTACTTCTGACAACGATTGGAGGACCGAAGGAGCTAACCGCTTTTTTGCACAACATGGGGGATCA
TGTAACTCGCCTTGATCGTTGGGAACCGGAGCTGAATGAAGCCATACCAAACGACGAGCGTGACACCACG
ATGCCTGTAGCAATGGCAACAACTCTCCGCAAACTATTAACTGGCGAACTACTTACTCTTGCTTCACGCC
AGCAACTCATTGACTGGATGGAGGCGGACAAAGTTGCAGGACCACTTCTGCGCTCGGCACTTCCGGCTGG
CTGGTTTATTGCTGATAAATCTGGAGCCGGTGAGCGTGGGTCTCGCGGTATCATTGCAGCACTGGGGCCA
GATGGTAAGCCCTCCCGTATCGTAGTTATCTACACGACGGGGAGTCAGGCAACTATGGATGAACGAAATA
GACAGATCGCTGAGATAGGTGCCTCACTGATTAAGCATTGGTAACTGTCAGACGAAGGGAAATAAATAGT
AGCCCGCCTGATGTGCGGGCTTTTTTTTGGTGGTGGTTACCAGTGTCGCTTAGCTACCGTAGGTCCTCTT
AGGCGGTCCGATTAGCGACATAGTCATCAAT
